>Addgene plasmid #109521 | actc1b-mKate2-Dnm2b | depositor full sequence | sequence record 206458 | Full Sequence
CCACCTAAATTGTAAGCGTTAATATTTTGTTAAAATTCGCGTTAAATTTTTGTTAAATCAGCTCATTTTT
TAACCAATAGGCCGAAATCGGCAAAATCCCTTATAAATCAAAAGAATAGACCGAGATAGGGT
[37 nt withheld, positions 133-169]
AAAGAACGTGGACTCCAACGTCAAAGG
[32 nt withheld, positions 197-228]
GCTGGCTAAGAACTCATCAGCCTCCCCGGTCCATCTACCCACGTACCAATGCACCAATTGGCCACAATGA
CGGCTACTACATGGTGCCATTCCTTCCTCTTTATAGGAATGGAGACTACCTCCTGTCCAACAAGGCTCTT
GGATACGAGTACGCCTACCTGTTGGACCCAGGTCATTGCACAACACCAGAAATGCCCTCTGATCTGCAAA
AGACGTGAATATCTGTTCAGACACCCATATCCACTCTGTTCCACACAGGTCAGAGGTTTGTCCAGGAGTT
CTTGACAGAGGTGTAAAAAGTACTCAAAAATTTTACTCAAGTGAAAGTACAAGTACTTAGGGAAAATTTT
ACTCAATTAAAAGTAAAAGTATCTGGCTAGAATCTTACTTGAGTAAAAGTAAAAAAGTACTCCATTAAAA
TTGTACTTGAGTATTAAGGAAGTAAAAGTAAAAGCAAGAAAGAAAACTAGAGATTCTTGTTTAAGCTTTT
AATCTCAAAAAACATTAAATGAAATGCATACAAGGTTTTATCCTGCTTTAGAACTGTTTGTATTTAATTA
TCAAACTATAAGACAGACAATCTAATGCCAGTACACGCTACTCAAAGTTGTAAAACCTCAGATTTAACTT
CAGTAGAAGCTGATTCTCAAAATTGTTAGTGTCAAGCCTAGCTCTTTTGGGGCTGAAAAGCAATCCTGCA
GTGCTGAAAAGCCTCTCACAGGCAGCCGATGCGGGAAGAGGTGTATTAGTCTTGATAGAGAGGCTGCAAA
TAGCAGGAAACGTGAGCAGAGACTCCCTGGTGTCTGAAACACAGGCCAGATGGGCCCTCGAGCAGGAAAC
AGCTATGACCATGATTACGCCAAGCTATCAACTTTGTATAGAAAAGTTGGCACGCGCAGATTCCGTGTGG
GCCTGGTAATATCTTACCATTTTAAGCTATTTTAAGATTAGGGAAAAAAATTAAATAAAACTACTTTAAA
ATTACTTTCCTTAAAAAGCAACATATTTATTTAGTTTTTGTTTAACTGGCTCAAGATTGTAATATTTTAC
TTTTACATGTTTTTTTTAAGTACCTAAATGTGTTCAAAAGTAAAGTATGTTATTGTTTTTTTTTTTTTAA
TGTTAGCTAAGCTTTAAATTGTAATATATTACTTTTAAAAGTGACTTTTTAAAAATGTAAATAAAAAAGT
AACTATAAATGTGTAATGCATGTTATTTCTGTGGGTTTTTTAATTTTCATCTCAACTGGGCTTACAATTT
TAACATAATAAAAATCAAATCAAATCAAATCAGGCCCTTATTTGTCACATACACTCTTGTATACTGAAAT
AAACTAAATGTTGAGAAAAATTTAAATACACCAAAATAACGCATACCTTTTTTGTAATTACCTAAGTAAA
ACATTTAGTTCCTTTTTTAAGTGACTCAAGATTGTAATCTATTAATTGTAAAAGATAAAACTAGTGATCA
ATCTGACGTGCTTCTATGCAGCCTGTGAGATTAATTGTGATGTTTAATTATTAAACAATTTAAATGGATC
AAACATTTCACATGTGCTTATTGTGTCCAACAAAACCAGCAGAAGCACTTAAAAATATTGCATGACAACA
TGAGTTTTTAATGTAAATTATATATACTTCCTAAACGAAGTTAATCATATTTTCTAAAATAATAATGTCA
TTGAAATATTTAAATAAATGATAANCTTTAGTTGATTCAACATAAAATTGAAAGCAATAAGGACTTTTTT
TTTTTTACAGCGGTGAAGCAAAAGCNTGNAAATAATCATATAAATATAATAAATAAATAAATAAAATAAT
GGTTCTTGGTGCAAATATGAACACTTTAAATAAATATAGAATAAATATGATCAATAAGTCATAACGACGT
GTTTTATGTTGATTATAATTTAAACATGTTTCTAACGCAAGTTTTAAAAACTGTTTTAAAGTATTATTTT
AAGTTATAAGATCAATTTGACTCAACATTTTGTAGTGAAAATATGTTGTGTAAAATTAATATAATATACA
CTATAAAAATGCAAGGTTCCACACAATTCATTCATGTTGTCCCAACACAAATCGATTAAGTTAACAAATA
TATGTGGATTGAACATAAAAAATTAAGTTGTCCCAATGAAATCTCAAGAATTGTGTTGTTTCAGCTCATT
TTAAATAAGTAGTTTTAACAAGTAAAAAATAACATATTTTTGAGTGTGTATATATATATATTTATATATT
ACAAAATATAATAATATAAAATGTAAAAGATATAAACCATGCTACATATATTTAAGAGCTATTTTGCACA
TTACTTTTTTGCAAGCCATTTGAGTGTTTTTTTACAAATATATATTAGCTAAATATACAATATCTTAAAT
ATACAATTAATCAGACATGCAAAAAATGCATTTAACCTACATAAAAATACATGATCAACATATGTTTTAT
GCTGATTACAACTAAATCAAACGTAATGAAATTAATTTATAAAAGCGATTTAAATATGTCAATATTTTAA
GTTAAAATCACTTGAAACCTACTATAAATGAACTTAAATTTAAAAAATCTCCTTTAATTCCAATGCAGCA
CTGTTGTTTTTTCAGCTGAGGACCCCCGGTGCAGATGGTTGGCCCCCGGCCCGCTATTCTAAGGAAGCCT
TTCTTAATTTTAGGGCGGCGCTGCATGCGCTCAGATCAGATTCACGGGTGGAGAGGGTTATTTTCTCTTT
TTTATTTTTTCTTGCCTGCTCATATTTGGGCCTGTGTGAACCCCAGGCTCCGCCTCGGCCCCCAGGAGCC
GCTCTTATTTAAAGGGGATCCTCGCCTTCAGTCTTCGTCCCAGTGGAAGCATCAGTCTTGTGATAACAAC
TTGGTGAGTCCTACAGACCAGCGCTCGACTCTAGGCTTTAAATGCATTGATTTCTCTGGATTAGCTACCG
GGAGAGTTTTAACTTTGCTTATTAGTCTTGTGCTTGAACTGCTAGGTTTAAAGAGGGTTTTCTCTAATGC
ATGCATGAAGCGACAGCTGAAAACCAGAAATAGAGCGTTTGTCCTCCTGTTAAACTCTAGCCTTTCTTTG
GCATTTGTCAGTCCGAGTCTTCAGCTGCCGGCAGGAGATTGGGTTTCAGTAACACTTGCTGAGCACAAAC
TACACGTGCTTCCTTCAGATTTAATTCATTATTAATCATTCTAGATTTAAATGATCTTCTTACTCATTGC
TGATTATTTTAGCCTTGCGGAGCAGATTAAATGAGCACGTGTTTATTAAGATTGATTTAAATATAATTAA
TATTTCACCACTGTAGTTTTAAAATTGCCTTCTAAGTCATGGTTGATTTTTAATAGGTATCGGCTCTAAT
TAGATTACTATTTTGGTTTTTAAATGTTATTTCTATTTCATTTGTAGGCTCGTTTTTAATGTGATTTTAT
TAGATTCTAGTTTTAAAATCATCTTTTAGCCTTACTGAGCAGACTGAATGAACATGTTTCATTAAGATTA
ACTTCATTATAGTTAATTATTTAATCATTCTAGTGGATTATAAATCAGCTCTATTTAAATTGATTGTCGT
GTTTATTTCTATTTGATTTTTGATTATTTTTTAAGGTCGTTTTTATGTGATTTTTCCCCGATTCTAATTT
TAAACTAATTGTTTGATTTTTATATGATTCGACTCTTTTTAAATGAATTGTTTTGCTTTTTTTATTGAGC
ATATATATATATTATACAATTTCAATCAACAATTGTTGTGCTTTTTAAATGTTGTTTCTATTTCATTTCT
AGGGTCGATTTTATTCGATTCTAGTTTTAAAATCGTGATTTCTAACTCCTAACCTTACTGAGCAGACTGA
ATGAACATGTTTCATCAAGATTAACTTCATTATAGTTAATTATTGAATCGGGCTAGTGGTTTATAAATCA
GCTCTATTATAAATTAATTGTCATCATTATTTCTATTTAATTTTTATTATTTTTTTAGGATTATTTTTAA
GGGATTTTTTTCACGTTCTAGTTTTAAACTCAATGCTCATTACTGCTCACCCTTGCTGAGCAGTCTTTCG
TTAAGATTAAATTAATTAATAACCCATTCTAGTTTTAAAACAGTGTCTTAAGGCATAGCTGATATTTTAC
AAGTTTACTATTTAATATATCTCCATTTCTTTTTTTAGGGTCGATTTCATCTGATTTGATTAATTTTTAT
TATCTTCACTAAGCTTTTTGTTCTAGGTTTTATTCTCAGTATTATTACTGTTATATTTGAACTGAATTTC
TCCTCATAGTTTATTCATTTTATTTATTTATTTTTTGTTTATTCGCTATTTTGTATTTTAGTTTTTAATT
AGAAATTTTATTAGAATCGTTTTGAACTAGTTTTTATGCACTCTAACATTAATATTAAATCATAACTATT
ATTTTTATTATAATTTATTTGTGTTTATCTTTTTGTGTAGCTTTCATGTGTTTTTATTTTAGTTTTATTA
TGTTTGCATTGAATTTTTTGGACTAGTTTATATAACGATATACAGAAAAGCCATGACAACAAATGTTTTT
ATAATACCTATTAAGTATAAGCTAATCAGATTTCCACTATTCTGTTCAAAGTTAACATTATTAGCCATTC
TGATGGATCATTTGACATTTGTCATATGTCTTTATGAACACTGCTCTTTCAGATGCCACTTTTAAAGCTG
TTTTTTACAGTAAATGAACGTTTATTATTATGACATTATTTCCTAAGGCCTCTAGAGTACAGCAGGATGT
GGCGTGTGCATTACTGTGTAATTATGCTGACTGTAAATGTGCATTTATAGACTGTCAGCATGTCTGACTG
TGCGCTGTTGTGATTTGTCCTGCACAGACCAAGGCAAGTTTGTACAAAAAAGCAGGCTGCCACCATGGTG
AGCGAGCTGATTAAGGAGAACATGCACATGAAGCTGTACATGGAGGGCACCGTGAACAACCACCACTTCA
AGTGCACATCCGAGGGCGAAGGCAAGCCCTACGAGGGCACCCAGACCATGAGAATCAAGGCGGTCGAGGG
CGGCCCTCTCCCCTTCGCCTTCGACATCCTGGCTACCAGCTTCATGTACGGCAGCAAAACCTTCATCAAC
CACACCCAGGGCATCCCCGACTTCTTTAAGCAGTCCTTCCCCGAGGGCTTCACATGGGAGAGAGTCACCA
CATACGAAGACGGGGGCGTGCTGACCGCTACCCAGGACACCAGCCTCCAGGACGGCTGCCTCATCTACAA
CGTCAAGATCAGAGGGGTGAACTTCCCATCCAACGGCCCTGTGATGCAGAAGAAAACACTCGGCTGGGAG
GCCTCCACCGAGACCCTGTACCCCGCTGACGGCGGCCTGGAAGGCAGAGCCGACATGGCCCTGAAGCTCG
TGGGCGGGGGCCACCTGATCTGCAACTTGAAGACCACATACAGATCCAAGAAACCCGCTAAGAACCTCAA
GATGCCCGGCGTCTACTATGTGGACAGAAGACTGGAAAGAATCAAGGAGGCCGACAAAGAGACCTACGTC
GAGCAGCACGAGGTGGCTGTGGCCAGATACTGCGACCTCCCTAGCAAACTGGGGCACAGAGACCCAGCTT
TCTTGTACAAAGTGGTGGGGAACCGCGGGATGGAGGACTTGATTCCCCTCATTAACAAGCTGCATGACGC
CTTCAGCTCCATCGGCCAGAGCTGCAACCTGGAGCTGCCGCAGATCGCGGTGGTCGGCGTGCAGAGTGCC
GGCAAGACCTCCGTGCTCGAGAACTTCGTGGGAAGGGACTTTCTGCCGAGAGGACCAGGAATCGTCACTC
GCAGGCCTCTGATTCTCCAGCTGGTGAACAGTAAAGCTGAATATGCCGAGTTCCTGCACTGTAAGGGCCG
CAAGTTTGTGGACTTTGACGAGGTTCGGATGGAGATTGAAGCAGAAACAGACCGAATCACTGAATCTAAC
ATTGGAATCTCTGCAGTGCCCATTAACCTGCGCCTTTACTCGCCCAACGTGCTGAATCTGACGCTGATCG
ATCTTCCGGGCATAACGAAGGTGGCGGTGGGTGACCAGCCGCAGGATATCGAGTACCAGATCCGGGATAT
GGTGTTGCAGTTCATCTCCAAAGAGAACTGTCTGATTCTGGCCATCACTCCAGCAAACATGGACCTGACC
AACTCTGACGCTCTCAAGATCAGCAAAGAGGTGGACCCTCATGGTCTGCGCACCATCGGTGTGATCACCA
AACTGGACCTGATGGATGAAGGAACCGACGCCAGAGACATCCTGGAGAACAAGCTGCTGCCGCTGCGCAG
AGGTTATATCGGTGTGGTGAACCGCAGTCAGAAGGACATTGATGGCAGGAAGGACATCCGCGCGGCTCTT
TCTGCTGAGAGGAAGTTCTTCCTGTCCCATCCAGCATACAGACACATAGCAGAGAGAATGGGCACACCGT
ACCTGCAGAAAACACTCAACCAGCAACTGATGAACCACATCCGCGACACACTGCCGGCGCTGCGCAGTAA
ACTGCAGTCTCAGCTGCTGTCGCTGGAGAAAGAGGTGGAGGAGTACAAGAACTTCAAACCAGACGATCCT
GCGCGCAAAACCAAAGCCCTGCTGCAGATGGTCCAGCAGTTCGGTGTGGACTTTGAGAAGCGTATCGGGG
GCTCTGGAGATCAGGTGGACACTCTGGAACTCTCCGGCGGAGCTCGAATAAACCGCATCTTCCACGAGCG
CTTCCCCTTCGAGCTGGTGAAGACGGAGTTTGATGAGAAGGAGTTGCGGAGGGAGATCAGTTACGCCATC
AAGAACATTCACGGAGTCAGGACGGGGCTCTTCACCCCAGATCTGGCCTTCGAGGCCATCGTGAAAAAGC
AGCTGATAAAGCTGAAGGAGCCGTGCCTCAAGTGCATCGACCTGGTCATCCAGGAGCTGATCAACACGGT
CAGGCAGAGCACACTGAAGCTGAAGTTGTATCCTCGGCTGAGAGAAGAGACGGAGAGAATCATCACAATA
TATGTCAGAGAGAGAGAGACCAAAACCAAAGACCAGATGATGCTGCTGATCGATGTCCAGCTCTCCTACA
TCAACACAAACCACGAGGACTTCATCGGATTCGCCAATGCGCAACAGAGCAGCAGAGATGTCACTAAGAA
GCAAGCCGTTCCCAATCAGGTGATCCGCCGTGGTTGGCTGACCATCAACATCAGCATCATGAAGGGCGGC
TCCAAAGACTACTGGTTCGTGCTGACGGCGGAGTCTCTGTCCTGGTACAAGGATGAGGAGGAGAAGGAGA
AGAAGTTCATGCTGCCGCTGGATAACCTGAAGCTGCGGGATGTGGAGAAGAGCTTCATGAGCAACAAACA
CACCTTCGGCATCTTCAACACCGAGCAGAGGAACGTGTATAAAGACCTGCGTCAGATCGAGCTGGCCTGC
GCCACTCAGGAGGATGTGGACAGCTGGAAGGCCTCTTTCCTCAGAGCGGGAGTCTATCCTGAGAAAGACC
AGGTGGAGAACGGGGACGTGTCAGCAGACTTTCTCTCCATGGACCCTCAGCTGGAGCGTCAGGTTGAGAC
CATCAGTAATCTGGTGGACTCGTACATCAGCATCGTCAACAAGAGCATCCGAGACCTGATGCCCAAAACC
ATCATGCACCTGATGATCAACAGCACGAAGGAGTTCATCTACTCGGAGCTGCTGGCGTACCTGTACTCGT
CAGGTGATCAGAACAGTCTGATGGAGGAGTCGGCGGAGCAGGAGCAGCGGCGGGACGAGATGCTCCGCAT
GTACAACGCTCTGAAAGAGGCTCTGAAGATCATCGGGGACGTCAGCACATCCACCTTCACCACACCTGTG
CCCGCGCCGGTGGACGACACCTGGATACACACTGACCCCAGTCCTCCGTCTCAGCGTAAGCCAGCTCCGC
CCACTGTCCGCCCTCCTGCAGTGCGAGGCTCCACCCCCGGTGCTCCAGCCCCACCTTCTCTAAACCCCTC
CCCTGCCTTCGGAGCTCCGCCTGTTCCCTCCAGACCCACCACATTGGAGCCAGCTGTAGCTCCGCCCCCT
TGTGTTCCATCTCGCCCTGCACAGGTCCCGCCCACTGTGCTGCCCGGGATACGCAGTAGGAGGCCTCCAG
CGGCTCCAAACAGGCCCACAATCATCCGTCCGACAGAACCATCTCTGCTGGACTGACAACTTTATTATAC
ATAGTTGATAATTCACTGGCCGTCGTTTTACGGTACCATCGATGATGATCCAGACATGATAAGATACATT
GATGAGTTTGGACAAACCACAACTAGAATGCAGTGAAAAAAATGCTTTATTTGTGAAATTTGTGATGCTA
TTGCTTTATTTGTAACCATTATAAGCTGCAATAAACAAGTTAACAACAACAATTGCATTCATTTTATGTT
TCAGGTTCAGGGGGAGGTGTGGGAGGTTTTTTAAAGCAAGTAAAACCTCTACAAATGTGGTATGGCTGAT
TATGATCCTCTAGATCAGATCTGCGAAGATACGGCCACGGGTGCTCTTGATCCTGTGGCTGATTTTGGAC
TGTGCTGCTCGCAGCTGCTGATGAATCACATACTTCCTCCATTTTCTTCCACTGATTGACTGTTATAATT
TCCCTAATTTCCAGGTCAAGGTGCTGTGCATTGTGGTAATAGATGTGACATGACGTCACTTCCAAAGGAC
CAATGAACATGTCTGACCAATTTCATATAATGTGAAAACGATTTTCATAGGCAGAATAAATAACATTTAA
ATTAAACTGGGCATCAGCGCAATTCAATTGGTTTGGTAATAGCAAGGGAAAATAGAATGAAGTGATCTCC
AAAAAATAAGTACTTTTTGACTGTAAATAAAATTGTAAGGAGTAAAAAGTACTTTTTTTTCTAAAAAAAT
GTAATTAAGTAAAAGTAAAAGTATTGATTTTTAATTGTACTCAAGTAAAGTAAAAATCCCCAAAAATAAT
ACTTAAGTACAGTAATCAAGTAAAATTACTCAAGTACTTTACACCTCTGGTTCTTGACCCCCTACCTTCA
GCAAGCCCAGCAGATCCACTAGTTCTAGAGCGGCCGCCACCGCGGTGGAGCTCCAGCTTTTGTTCCCTTT
AGTGAGGGTTAATTGCGCGCTTGGCGTAATCATGGTCATAGCTGTTTCCTGTGTGAAATTGTTATCCGCT
CACAATTCCACACAACATACGAGCCGGAAGCATAAAGTGTAAAGCCTGGGGTGCCTAATGAGTGAGCTAA
CTCACATTAATTGCGTTGCGCTCACTGCCCGCTTTCCAGTCGGGAAACCTGTCGTGCCAGCTGCATTAAT
GAATCGGCCAACGCGCGGGGAGAGGCGGTTTGCGTATTGGGCGCTCTTCCGCTTCCTCGCTCACTGACTC
GCTGCGCTCGGTCGTTCGGCTGCGGCGAGCGGTATCAGCTCACTCAAAGGCGGTAATACGGTTATCCACA
GAATCAGGGGATAACGCAGGAAAGAACATGTGAGCAAAAGGCCAGCAAAAGGCCAGGAACCGTAAAAAGG
CCGCGTTGCTGGCGTTTTTCCATAGGCTCCGCCCCCCTGACGAGCATCACAAAAATCGACGCTCAAGTCA
GAGGTGGCGAAACCCGACAGGACTATAAAGATACCAGGCGTTTCCCCCTGGAAGCTCCCTCGTGCGCTCT
CCTGTTCCGACCCTGCCGCTTACCGGATACCTGTCCGCCTTTCTCCCTTCGGGAAGCGTGGCGCTTTCTC
ATAGCTCACGCTGTAGGTATCTCAGTTCGGTGTAGGTCGTTCGCTCCAAGCTGGGCTGTGTGCACGAACC
CCCCGTTCAGCCCGACCGCTGCGCCTTATCCGGTAACTATCGTCTTGAGTCCAACCCGGTAAGACACGAC
TTATCGCCACTGGCAGCAGCCACTGGTAACAGGATTAGCAGAGCGAGGTATGTAGGCGGTGCTACAGAGT
TCTTGAAGTGGTGGCCTAACTACGGCTACACTAGAAGGACAGTATTTGGTATCTGCGCTCTGCTGAAGCC
AGTTACCTTCGGAAAAAGAGTTGGTAGCTCTTGATCCGGCAAACAAACCACCGCTGGTAGCGGTGGTTTT
TTTGTTTGCAAGCAGCAGATTACGCGCAGAAAAAAAGGATCTCAAGAAGATCCTTTGATCTTTTCTACGG
GGTCTGACGCTCAGTGGAACGAAAACTCACGTTAAGGGATTTTGGTCATGAGATTATCAAAAAGGATCTT
CACCTAGATCCTTTTAAATTAAAAATGAAGTTTTAAATCAATCTAAAGTATATATGAGTAAACTTGGTCT
GACAGTTACCAATGCTTAATCAGTGAGGCACCTATCTCAGCGATCTGTCTATTTCGTTCATCCATAGTTG
CCTGACTCCCCGTCGTGTAGATAACTACGATACGGGAGGGCTTACCATCTGGCCCCAGTGCTGCAATGAT
ACCGCGAGACCCACGCTCACCGGCTCCAGATTTATCAGCAATAAACCAGCCAGCCGGAAGGGCCGAGCGC
AGAAGTGGTCCTGCAACTTTATCCGCCTCCATCCAGTCTATTAATTGTTGCCGGGAAGCTAGAGTAAGTA
GTTCGCCAGTTAATAGTTTGCGCAACGTTGTTGCCATTGCTACAGGCATCGTGGTGTCACGCTCGTCGTT
TGGTATGGCTTCATTCAGCTCCGGTTCCCAACGATCAAGGCGAGTTACATGATCCCCCATGTTGTGCAAA
AAAGCGGTTAGCTCCTTCGGTCCTCCGATCGTTGTCAGAAGTAAGTTGGCCGCAGTGTTATCACTCATGG
TTATGGCAGCACTGCATAATTCTCTTACTGTCATGCCATCCGTAAGATGCTTTTCTGTGACTGGTGAGTA
CTCAACCAAGTCATTCTGAGAATAGTGTATGCGGCGACCGAGTTGCTCTTGCCCGGCGTCAATACGGGAT
AATACCGCGCCACATAGCAGAACTTTAAAAGTGCTCATCATTGGAAAACGTTCTTCGGGGCGAAAACTCT
CAAGGATCTTACCGCTGTTGAGATCCAGTTCGATGTAACCCACTCGTGCACCCAACTGATCTTCAGCATC
TTTTACTTTCACCAGCGTTTCTGGGTGAGCAAAAACAGGAAGGCAAAATGCCGCAAAAAAGGGAATAAGG
GCGACACGGAAATGTTGAATACTCATACTCTTCCTTTTTCAATATTATTGAAGCATTTATCAGGGTTATT
GTCTCATGAGCGGATACATATTTGAATGTATTTAGAAAAATAAACAAATAGGGGTTCCGCGCACATTTCC
CCGAAAAGTG
Features (pLannotate 1.2.2; 19 found; start..end, strand, type, name):
      7..228     -  rep_origin     M13 ori (fragment) (sequence partly withheld): M13 bacteriophage origin of replication; arrow indicates direction of (+) strand synthesis
    228..515     +  CDS            tyr (fragment) (sequence partly withheld): TYRO_ORYLA - Also known as tyro. Experimental evidence at transcript level: Swiss-Prot protein existence level 2. This is a copper-containing oxidase that functions in the formation of pigments such as melanins and other polyphenolic compounds. From Oryzias latipes (Japanese rice fish) (Japanese killifish).
   1097..1117    +  protein_bind   attB4: mutant version of attB; core recombination site for the Gateway® BP reaction BP Clonase™
   5093..5113    +  protein_bind   attB1: mutant version of attB; core recombination site for the Gateway® BP reaction BP Clonase™
   5123..5818    +  CDS            mKate2: mKate2 is a basic (constitutively fluorescent) red fluorescent protein published in 2009, derived from Entacmaea quadricolor. It is reported to be a rapidly-maturing monomer with moderate acid sensitivity.
   5820..5844    -  protein_bind   attB2: mutant version of attB; recombination site for the Gateway® BP reaction BP Clonase™
   5846..8401    +  CDS            DNM2: DYN2_HUMAN - Also known as DYN2. Experimental evidence at protein level: Swiss-Prot protein existence level 1. Microtubule-associated force-producing protein involved in producing microtubule bundles and able to bind and hydrolyze GTP. Plays a role in the regulation of neuron morphology, axon growth and formation of neuronal growth cones (By similarity). Plays an important role in vesicular trafficking processes, in particular endocytosis (PubMed:33713620). Involved in cytokinesis (PubMed:12498685). Regulates maturation of apoptotic cell corpse-containing phagosomes by recruiting PIK3C3 to the
   8429..8449    +  CDS            lacZα (fragment): LacZα fragment of β-galactosidase; lacZ fragment
   8465..8599    -  polyA_signal   SV40 poly(A) signal: SV40 polyadenylation signal
   8622..8705    -  CDS            large T antigen (fragment): large T antigen from SV40 (simian virus 40)
   9271..9311    -  misc_feature   MCS (fragment): pBluescript multiple cloning site
   9324..9342    -  promoter       T3 promoter: promoter for bacteriophage T3 RNA polymerase
   9385..9407    -  protein_bind   lac operator (fragment): The lac repressor binds to the lac operator to inhibit transcription in E. coli. This inhibition can be relieved by adding lactose or isopropyl-β-D-thiogalactopyranoside (IPTG). lac repressor encoded by lacI
   9411..9441    -  promoter       lac promoter: promoter for the E. coli lac operon
   9456..9477    -  protein_bind   CAP binding site: CAP binding activates transcription in the presence of cAMP. E. coli catabolite activator protein
   9490..9582    -  CDS            lacI (fragment): lac repressor; lacI; The lac repressor binds to the lac operator to inhibit transcription in E. coli. This inhibition can be relieved by adding lactose or isopropyl-β-D-thiogalactopyranoside (IPTG).
   9765..10353   -  rep_origin     ori: high-copy-number ColE1/pMB1/pBR322/pUC origin of replication
  10524..11384   -  CDS            AmpR: β-lactamase; bla; confers resistance to ampicillin, carbenicillin, and related antibiotics
  11385..11489   -  promoter       AmpR promoter: bla
