>Addgene plasmid #109521 | actc1b-mKate2-Dnm2b | addgene full sequence | sequence record 220515 | Addgene NGS Result
GCAAGTTTGTACAAAAAAGCAGGCTGCCACCATGGTGAGCGAGCTGATTAAGGAGAACATGCACATGAAG
CTGTACATGGAGGGCACCGTGAACAACCACCACTTCAAGTGCACATCCGAGGGCGAAGGCAAGCCCTACG
AGGGCACCCAGACCATGAGAATCAAGGCGGTCGAGGGCGGCCCTCTCCCCTTCGCCTTCGACATCCTGGC
TACCAGCTTCATGTACGGCAGCAAAACCTTCATCAACCACACCCAGGGCATCCCCGACTTCTTTAAGCAG
TCCTTCCCCGAGGGCTTCACATGGGAGAGAGTCACCACATACGAAGACGGGGGCGTGCTGACCGCTACCC
AGGACACCAGCCTCCAGGACGGCTGCCTCATCTACAACGTCAAGATCAGAGGGGTGAACTTCCCATCCAA
CGGCCCTGTGATGCAGAAGAAAACACTCGGCTGGGAGGCCTCCACCGAGACCCTGTACCCCGCTGACGGC
GGCCTGGAAGGCAGAGCCGACATGGCCCTGAAGCTCGTGGGCGGGGGCCACCTGATCTGCAACTTGAAGA
CCACATACAGATCCAAGAAACCCGCTAAGAACCTCAAGATGCCCGGCGTCTACTATGTGGACAGAAGACT
GGAAAGAATCAAGGAGGCCGACAAAGAGACCTACGTCGAGCAGCACGAGGTGGCTGTGGCCAGATACTGC
GACCTCCCTAGCAAACTGGGGCACAGAGACCCAGCTTTCTTGTACAAAGTGGTGGGGAACCGCGGGATGG
AGGACTTGATTCCCCTCATTAACAAGCTGCATGACGCCTTCAGCTCCATCGGCCAGAGCTGCAACCTGGA
GCTGCCGCAGATCGCGGTGGTCGGCGTGCAGAGTGCCGGCAAGACCTCCGTGCTCGAGAACTTCGTGGGA
AGGGACTTTCTGCCGAGAGGACCAGGAATCGTCACTCGCAGGCCTCTGATTCTCCAGCTGGTGAACAGTA
AAGCTGAATATGCCGAGTTCCTGCACTGTAAGGGCCGCAAGTTTGTGGACTTTGACGAGGTTCGGATGGA
GATTGAAGCAGAAACAGACCGAATCACTGAATCTAACATTGGAATCTCTGCAGTGCCCATTAACCTGCGC
CTTTACTCGCCCAACGTGCTGAATCTGACGCTGATCGATCTTCCGGGCATAACGAAGGTGGCGGTGGGTG
ACCAGCCGCAGGATATCGAGTACCAGATCCGGGATATGGTGTTGCAGTTCATCTCCAAAGAGAACTGTCT
GATTCTGGCCATCACTCCAGCAAACATGGACCTGACCAACTCTGACGCTCTCAAGATCAGCAAAGAGGTG
GACCCTCATGGTCTGCGCACCATCGGTGTGATCACCAAACTGGACCTGATGGATGAAGGAACCGACGCCA
GAGACATCCTGGAGAACAAGCTGCTGCCGCTGCGCAGAGGTTATATCGGTGTGGTGAACCGCAGTCAGAA
GGACATTGATGGCAGGAAGGACATCCGCGCGGCTCTTTCTGCTGAGAGGAAGTTCTTCCTGTCCCATCCA
GCATACAGACACATAGCAGAGAGAATGGGCACACCGTACCTGCAGAAAACACTCAACCAGCAACTGATGA
ACCACATCCGCGACACACTGCCGGCGCTGCGCAGTAAACTGCAGTCTCAGCTGCTGTCGCTGGAGAAAGA
GGTGGAGGAGTACAAGAACTTCAAACCAGACGATCCTGCGCGCAAAACCAAAGCCCTGCTGCAGATGGTC
CAGCAGTTCGGTGTGGACTTTGAGAAGCGTATCGGGGGCTCTGGAGATCAGGTGGACACTCTGGAACTCT
CCGGCGGAGCTCGAATAAACCGCATCTTCCACGAGCGCTTCCCCTTCGAGCTGGTGAAGACGGAGTTTGA
TGAGAAGGAGTTGCGGAGGGAGATCAGTTACGCCATCAAGAACATTCACGGAGTCAGGACGGGGCTCTTC
ACCCCAGATCTGGCCTTCGAGGCCATCGTGAAAAAGCAGCTGATAAAGCTGAAGGAGCCGTGCCTCAAGT
GCATCGACCTGGTCATCCAGGAGCTGATCAACACGGTCAGGCAGAGCACACTGAAGCTGAAGTTGTATCC
TCGGCTGAGAGAAGAGACGGAGAGAATCATCACAATATATGTCAGAGAGAGAGAGACCAAAACCAAAGAC
CAGATGATGCTGCTGATCGATGTCCAGCTCTCCTACATCAACACAAACCACGAGGACTTCATCGGATTCG
CCAATGCGCAACAGAGCAGCAGAGATGTCACTAAGAAGCAAGCCGTTCCCAATCAGGTGATCCGCCGTGG
TTGGCTGACCATCAACATCAGCATCATGAAGGGCGGCTCCAAAGACTACTGGTTCGTGCTGACGGCGGAG
TCTCTGTCCTGGTACAAGGATGAGGAGGAGAAGGAGAAGAAGTTCATGCTGCCGCTGGATAACCTGAAGC
TGCGGGATGTGGAGAAGAGCTTCATGAGCAACAAACACACCTTCGGCATCTTCAACACCGAGCAGAGGAA
CGTGTATAAAGACCTGCGTCAGATCGAGCTGGCCTGCGCCACTCAGGAGGATGTGGACAGCTGGAAGGCC
TCTTTCCTCAGAGCGGGAGTCTATCCTGAGAAAGACCAGGTGGAGAACGGGGACGTGTCAGCAGACTTTC
TCTCCATGGACCCTCAGCTGGAGCGTCAGGTTGAGACCATCAGTAATCTGGTGGACTCGTACATCAGCAT
CGTCAACAAGAGCATCCGAGACCTGATGCCCAAAACCATCATGCACCTGATGATCAACAGCACGAAGGAG
TTCATCTACTCGGAGCTGCTGGCGTACCTGTACTCGTCAGGTGATCAGAACAGTCTGATGGAGGAGTCGG
CGGAGCAGGAGCAGCGGCGGGACGAGATGCTCCGCATGTACAACGCTCTGAAAGAGGCTCTGAAGATCAT
CGGGGACGTCAGCACATCCACCTTCACCACACCTGTGCCCGCGCCGGTGGACGACACCTGGATACACACT
GACCCCAGTCCTCCGTCTCAGCGTAAGCCAGCTCCGCCCACTGTCCGCCCTCCTGCAGTGCGAGGCTCCA
CCCCCGGTGCTCCAGCCCCACCTTCTCTAAACCCCTCCCCTGCCTTCGGAGCTCCGCCTGTTCCCTCCAG
ACCCACCACATTGGAGCCAGCTGTAGCTCCGCCCCCTTGTGTTCCATCTCGCCCTGCACAGGTCCCGCCC
ACTGTGCTGCCCGGGATACGCAGTAGGAGGCCTCCAGCGGCTCCAAACAGGCCCACAATCATCCGTCCGA
CAGAACCATCTCTGCTGGACTGACAACTTTATTATACATAGTTGATAATTCACTGGCCGTCGTTTTACGG
TACCATCGATGATGATCCAGACATGATAAGATACATTGATGAGTTTGGACAAACCACAACTAGAATGCAG
TGAAAAAAATGCTTTATTTGTGAAATTTGTGATGCTATTGCTTTATTTGTAACCATTATAAGCTGCAATA
AACAAGTTAACAACAACAATTGCATTCATTTTATGTTTCAGGTTCAGGGGGAGGTGTGGGAGGTTTTTTA
AAGCAAGTAAAACCTCTACAAATGTGGTATGGCTGATTATGATCCTCTAGATCAGATCTGCGAAGATACG
GCCACGGGTGCTCTTGATCCTGTGGCTGATTTTGGACTGTGCTGCTCGCAGCTGCTGATGAATCACATAC
TTCCTCCATTTTCTTCCACTGATTGACTGTTATAATTTCCCTAATTTCCAGGTCAAGGTGCTGTGCATTG
TGGTAATAGATGTGACATGACGTCACTTCCAAAGGACCAATGAACATGTCTGACCAATTTCATATAATGT
GAAAACGATTTTCATAGGCAGAATAAATAACATTTAAATTAAACTGGGCATCAGCGCAATTCAATTGGTT
TGGTAATAGCAAGGGAAAATAGAATGAAGTGATCTCCAAAAAATAAGTACTTTTTGACTGTAAATAAAAT
TGTAAGGAGTAAAAAGTACTTTTTTTTCTAAAAAAATGTAATTAAGTAAAAGTAAAAGTATTGATTTTTA
ATTGTACTCAAGTAAAGTAAAAATCCCCAAAAATAATACTTAAGTACAGTAATCAAGTAAAATTACTCAA
GTACTTTACACCTCTGGTTCTTGACCCCCTACCTTCAGCAAGCCCAGCAGATCCACTAGTTCTAGAGCGG
CCGCCACCGCGGTGGAGCTCCAGCTTTTGTTCCCTTTAGTGAGGGTTAATTGCGCGCTTGGCGTAATCAT
GGTCATAGCTGTTTCCTGTGTGAAATTGTTATCCGCTCACAATTCCACACAACATACGAGCCGGAAGCAT
AAAGTGTAAAGCCTGGGGTGCCTAATGAGTGAGCTAACTCACATTAATTGCGTTGCGCTCACTGCCCGCT
TTCCAGTCGGGAAACCTGTCGTGCCAGCTGCATTAATGAATCGGCCAACGCGCGGGGAGAGGCGGTTTGC
GTATTGGGCGCTCTTCCGCTTCCTCGCTCACTGACTCGCTGCGCTCGGTCGTTCGGCTGCGGCGAGCGGT
ATCAGCTCACTCAAAGGCGGTAATACGGTTATCCACAGAATCAGGGGATAACGCAGGAAAGAACATGTGA
GCAAAAGGCCAGCAAAAGGCCAGGAACCGTAAAAAGGCCGCGTTGCTGGCGTTTTTCCATAGGCTCCGCC
CCCCTGACGAGCATCACAAAAATCGACGCTCAAGTCAGAGGTGGCGAAACCCGACAGGACTATAAAGATA
CCAGGCGTTTCCCCCTGGAAGCTCCCTCGTGCGCTCTCCTGTTCCGACCCTGCCGCTTACCGGATACCTG
TCCGCCTTTCTCCCTTCGGGAAGCGTGGCGCTTTCTCATAGCTCACGCTGTAGGTATCTCAGTTCGGTGT
AGGTCGTTCGCTCCAAGCTGGGCTGTGTGCACGAACCCCCCGTTCAGCCCGACCGCTGCGCCTTATCCGG
TAACTATCGTCTTGAGTCCAACCCGGTAAGACACGACTTATCGCCACTGGCAGCAGCCACTGGTAACAGG
ATTAGCAGAGCGAGGTATGTAGGCGGTGCTACAGAGTTCTTGAAGTGGTGGCCTAACTACGGCTACACTA
GAAGAACAGTATTTGGTATCTGCGCTCTGCTGAAGCCAGTTACCTTCGGAAAAAGAGTTGGTAGCTCTTG
ATCCGGCAAACAAACCACCGCTGGTAGCGGTGGTTTTTTTGTTTGCAAGCAGCAGATTACGCGCAGAAAA
AAAGGATCTCAAGAAGATCCTTTGATCTTTTCTACGGGGTCTGACGCTCAGTGGAACGAAAACTCACGTT
AAGGCATTTTGGTCATGAGATTATCAAAAAGGATCTTCACCTAGATCCTTTTAAATTAAAAATGAAGTTT
TAAATCAATCTAAAGTATATATGAGTAAACTTGGTCTGACAGTTACCAATGCTTAATCAGTGAGGCACCT
ATCTCAGCGATCTGTCTATTTCGTTCATCCATAGTTGCCTGACTCCCCGTCGTGTAGATAACTACGATAC
GGGAGGGCTTACCATCTGGCCCCAGTGCTGCAATGATACCGCGAGACCCACGCTCACCGGCTCCAGATTT
ATCAGCAATAAACCAGCCAGCCGGAAGGGCCGAGCGCAGAAGTGGTCCTGCAACTTTATCCGCCTCCATC
CAGTCTATTAATTGTTGCCGGGAAGCTAGAGTAAGTAGTTCGCCAGTTAATAGTTTGCGCAACGTTGTTG
CCATTGCTACAGGCATCGTGGTGTCACGCTCGTCGTTTGGTATGGCTTCATTCAGCTCCGGTTCCCAACG
ATCAAGGCGAGTTACATGATCCCCCATGTTGTGCAAAAAAGCGGTTAGCTCCTTCGGTCCTCCGATCGTT
GTCAGAAGTAAGTTGGCCGCAGTGTTATCACTCATGGTTATGGCAGCACTGCATAATTCTCTTACTGTCA
TGCCATCCGTAAGATGCTTTTCTGTGACTGGTGAGTACTCAACCAAGTCATTCTGAGAATAGTGTATGCG
GCGACCGAGTTGCTCTTGCCCGGCGTCAATACGGGATAATACCGCGCCACATAGCAGAACTTTAAAAGTG
CTCATCATTGGAAAACGTTCTTCGGGGCGAAAACTCTCAAGGATCTTACCGCTGTTGAGATCCAGTTCGA
TGTAACCCACTCGTGCACCCAACTGATCTTCAGCATCTTTTACTTTCACCAGCGTTTCTGGGTGAGCAAA
AACAGGAAGGCAAAATGCCGCAAAAAAGGGAATAAGGGCGACACGGAAATGTTGAATACTCATACTCTTC
CTTTTTCAATATTATTGAAGCATTTATCAGGGTTATTGTCTCATGAGCGGATACATATTTGAATGTATTT
AGAAAAATAAACAAATAGGGGTTCCGCGCACATTTCCCCGAAAAGTGCCACCTAAATTGTAAGCGTTAAT
ATTTTGTTAAAATTCGCGTTAAATTTTTGTTAAATCAGCTCATTTTTTAACCAATAGGCCGAAATCGGCA
AAATCCCTTATAAATCAAAAGAATAGACCGAGATAGGGT
[37 nt withheld, positions 6550-6586]
AAAGAACGTGGACTCCAACGTCAAAGG
[32 nt withheld, positions 6614-6645]
GCTGGCTAAGAACTCATCAGCCTCCCCGGTCCATCTACCCACGTACCAATGCACCAATTGGCCACAATGA
CGGCTACTACATGGTGCCATTCCTTCCTCTTTATAGGAATGGAGACTACCTCCTGTCCAACAATGCTCTT
GGATACGAGTACGCCTACCTGTTGGACCCAGGTCATTGCACAACACCAGAAATGCCCTCTGATCTGCAAA
AGACGTGAATATCTGTTCAGACACCCATATCCACTCTGTTCCACACAGGTCAGAGGTTTGTCCAGGAGTT
CTTGACAGAGGTGTAAAAAGTACTCAAAAATTTTACTCAAGTGAAAGTACAAGTACTTAGGGAAAATTTT
ACTCAATTAAAAGTAAAAGTATCTGGCTAGAATCTTACTTGAGTAAAAGTAAAAAAGTACTCCATTAAAA
TTGTACTTGAGTATTAAGGAAGTAAAAGTAAAAGCAAGAAAGAAAACTAGAGATTCTTGTTTAAGCTTTT
AATCTCAAAAAACATTAAATGAAATGCATACAAGGTTTTATCCTGCTTTAGAACTGTTTGTATTTAATTA
TCAAACTATAAGACAGACAATCTAATGCCAGTACACGCTACTCAAAGTTGTAAAACCTCAGATTTAACTT
CAGTAGAAGCTGATTCTCAAAATTGTTAGTGTCAAGCCTAGCTCTTTTGGGGCTGAAAAGCAATCCTGCA
GTGCTGAAAAGCCTCTCACAGGCAGCCGATGCGGGAAGAGGTGTATTAGTCTTGATAGAGAGGCTGCAAA
TAGCAGGAAACGTGAGCAGAGACTCCCTGGTGTCTGAAACACAGGCCAGATGGGCCCTCGAGCAGGAAAC
AGCTATGACCATGATTACGCCAAGCTATCAACTTTGTATAGAAAAGTTGGCACGCGCAGATTCCGTGTGG
GCCTGGTAATATCTTACCATTTTAAGCTATTTTAAGATTAGGGAAAAAAATTAAATAAAACTACTTTAAA
ATTACTTTCCTTAAAAAGCAACATATTTATTTAGTTTTTGTTTAACTGGCTCAAGATTGTAATATTTTAC
TTTTACATGTTTTTTTAAGTACCTAAATGTGTTCAAAAGTAAAGTATGTTATTGTTTTTTTTTTTTAATG
TTAGCTAAGCTTTAAATTGTAATATATTACTTTTAAAAGTGACTTTTTAAAAATGTAAATAAAAAAGTAA
CTATAAATGTGTAATGCATGTTATTTCTGTGGGTTTTTAATTTTCATCTCAACTGGGCTTACAATTTTAA
CATAATAAAAATCAAATCAAATCAAATCAGGCCCTTATTTGTCACATACACTCTTGTATACTGAAATAAA
CTAAATGTTGAGAAAAATTTAAATACACCAAAATAACGCATACCTTTTTTGTAATTACCTAAGTAAAACA
TTTAGTTCCTTTTTTAAGTGACTCAAGATTGTAATCTATTAATTGTAAAAGATAAAACTAGTGATCAATC
TGACGTGCTTCTATGCAGCCTGTGAGATTAATTGTGATGTTTAATTATTAAACAATTTAAATGGATCAAA
CATTTCACATGTGCTTATTGTGTCCAACAAAACCAGCAGAAGCACTTAAAAATATTGCATGACAACATGA
GTTTTTAATGTAAATTATATATACTTCCTAAACGAAGTTAATCATATTTCTAAAATAATAATGTCATTGA
AATATTTAAATAAATGATAAGCTTTAGTTGATTCAACATAAAATTGAAAGCAATAAGGACTTTTTTTTTT
TACAGCGGTGAAGCAAAAGCATGTAATAATCATATAATATAATAAATAAATAAATAAATAATGGCTCTTG
GTGCAAATATGAACACTTTAAATAAATATAGAATAAATATGATCAATAAGTCATAACGATGTGTTTTATG
TTGATTATAATTTAAACATGTTTCTAACGCAAGTTTTAAAAACTGTTTTAAAGTATTATTTTAAGTTATA
AGATCAATTTGACTCAACATTTTGTAGTGAAAATATGTTGTGTAAAATTAATATAATATACACTATAAAA
ATGCAGGGTTCCACACAATACATTAATGTTGTCCCAACACAAATCGATTAAGTTAACAAATATATGTGGA
TTGAACATAAAAAATTAAGTTGTCCCAATGAAATCTCAAGAATTGTGTTGTTTCAGCTCATTTTAAATAA
GTAGTTTTAACAAGTAAAAAATAACATATTTTTGAGTGTGTATATATATATATTACAAAATATAATAATA
TAAAATGTAAAAGATATAAACCATGCTACATATATTTAAGAGCTATTTTGCACATTACTTTTTTGCAAGC
CATTTTAGTGTTTTTTTTACAAATATATATTAGCTAAATATACAATATCTTAAATATACAATTAATCAGA
CATGCAATTAATGCATTTAACCTACATAAAAATACATGATCAACATATGTTTTATGCTGATTACAACTAA
ATCAAACGTAATGAAATTAATTTATAAAAGCGATTTAAATATGTCAATATTTTAAGTTAAAATCACTTGA
AACCTACTATAAATGAACTTAAATTAAAAAAATCTCCTTTAATTCCAATGCAACAGTGTTGTTTTTTCAG
CTGAGGACCCCCGGTGCAGATGGTTGGCCCCCGGCCCGCTATTCTAAGGAAGCCTTTCTTAATTTTAGGG
CGGCGCTGCATGCGCTCAGATCAGATTCACGGGTGGAGAGGGTTATTTTCTCTTTTTTATTTTTTCTTGC
CTGCTCATATTTGGGCCTGTGTGAACCCCAGGCTCCGCCTCGGCCCCCAGGAGCCGCTCTTATTTAAAGG
GGATCCTCGCCTTCAGTCTTCGTCCCAGTGGAAGCATCAGTCTTGTGATAACAACTTGGTGAGTCCTACA
GACCAGCGCTCGACTCTAGGCTTTAAATGCATTGATTTCTCTGGATTAGCTACCGGGAGAGTTTTAACTT
TGCTTATTAGTCTTGTGCTCGAACTGCTAGGTTTAAAGAGTGTTTTCTCTAATGCATGCATGAAGCGACA
GCTGAAAACCAGAAATAGAGCGTTTGTCCTCCTGTTAAACTCTAGCCTTTCTTTGGCATTTGTCAGTCCG
AGTCTTCAGCTGCCGGCAGGAGATTGGGTTTCAGTAACACTTGCTGAGCACAAACTACACGTGCTTTCTT
CAGATTTAATTCATTATTAATCATTCTAGATTTAAATGATGTTCTTACTCATTGCTGATTATTTTAGCCT
TGCGGAGCAGATTAAATGAGCACGTGTTTCATTAAGATTGATTTAAATATAATTAATATTTCACCACTGT
AGTTTTAAAATTGCCTTCTAAGTCATGGTTGATTTTTAATAGGTATCGGCTCTAATTAGATTACTATTTT
GGTTTTTAAATGTTATTTCTATTTCATTTGTAGGCTCGTTTTTAATGTGATTTTATTAGATTCTAGTTTT
AAAATCATCTCTTAGCCTTAATGAGCAGACTGAATGAACATGTTTCATTAAGATTAACTTCATTATAATG
AATTATTTAATCATTCTAGTGGGTTATAAATCAGCTCTATTTAAATTAATTGTCGTGTTTATTTCTATTT
AATTTTTGATTATTTTTTCAGGGTCGTTTTTATGTGATTTTTTCCCGTTTCTAATTTTAAACTAATTGTT
TGATTTTTATATGATTCGACTCTTTTTAAATGAATTGTTTTGCTTTTTTTATTGAGCATATATATATTAT
ACAATTTCAATCAACAATTGTTGTGCTTTTTAAATGTTGTTTCTATTTCATTTCTAGGGTCGATTTTATT
CGATTCTAGTTTTAAAATCGTGATTTTTAACTTCTAACCTTACTGAGCAGACTGAATGAACATGTTTCAT
CAAGATTAACTTCATTATAGTTAATTATTGAATCGTGCTAGTGGTTTATAAATCAGCTCTATTTAAATTA
ATCATCATCATTATTTCTATTTAATTTTTATTATTTCTTTAGGATTATTTTTATGTGATTTTTTTCACGT
TCTAGTTTTAAACTCAATGCTCATTACTGCTCACCCTTGCTGAGCAGTCTTTCGTTAAGATTAAATTAAT
TAATAACCATTCTAGTTTTAAAACAGTGTCTTAAGGCATAGCTGATATTTTACAAGTTTACTATTTAATA
TATCTCCTTTCTTTTTTTAGGGTCGATTTCATCTGATTTGATTAATTTTTATTATCTTCACTAAGCTTTT
TGTTCTAGGTTTTATTCTCAGTATTATTACTGTTATATTTGAACTGAATTTCTCCTCATAGTTTATTCAT
TTTATTTATTTATTTTTTGTTTATTCGCTATTTTGTATTTTAGTTTTTAATTAGAAATTTTATTAGAATC
GTTTTGAACTAGTTTTTATGCACTCTAACATTAATATTAAATCATAACTATTATTTTTATTATAATTTAT
TTGTGTTTATCTTTTTGTGTAGCTTTCATGTGTTTTTATTTTAGTTTTATTATGTTTGCATTGAATTTTT
TGGACTAGTTTATATAACGATATACAGAAAAGCCATGACAACAAATGTTTTTATAATACCTATTAAGTAT
AAGCTAATCAGATTTCCACTATTCTGTTCAAAGTTAACATTATTAGCCATTCTGATGGATCATTTGACAT
TTGTCATATGTCTTTATGAACACTGCTCTTTCAGATGCCACTTTTAAAGCTGTTTTTTACAGTAAATGAA
CGTTTATTATTATGACATTATTTCCTAAGGCCTCTAGAGTACAGCAGGATGTGGCGTGTGCATTACCGTG
TAATTATGCTGACTGTAAATGTGCATTTATAGACTGTCAGCATGTCTGACTGTGCGCTGTTGTGATTGGT
CCTGCACAGACCAAG
Features (pLannotate 1.2.2; 19 found; start..end, strand, type, name):
      2..22      +  protein_bind   attB1: mutant version of attB; core recombination site for the Gateway® BP reaction BP Clonase™
     32..727     +  CDS            mKate2: mKate2 is a basic (constitutively fluorescent) red fluorescent protein published in 2009, derived from Entacmaea quadricolor. It is reported to be a rapidly-maturing monomer with moderate acid sensitivity.
    729..753     -  protein_bind   attB2: mutant version of attB; recombination site for the Gateway® BP reaction BP Clonase™
    755..3310    +  CDS            DNM2: DYN2_HUMAN - Also known as DYN2. Experimental evidence at protein level: Swiss-Prot protein existence level 1. Microtubule-associated force-producing protein involved in producing microtubule bundles and able to bind and hydrolyze GTP. Plays a role in the regulation of neuron morphology, axon growth and formation of neuronal growth cones (By similarity). Plays an important role in vesicular trafficking processes, in particular endocytosis (PubMed:33713620). Involved in cytokinesis (PubMed:12498685). Regulates maturation of apoptotic cell corpse-containing phagosomes by recruiting PIK3C3 to the
   3338..3358    +  CDS            lacZα (fragment): LacZα fragment of β-galactosidase; lacZ fragment
   3374..3508    -  polyA_signal   SV40 poly(A) signal: SV40 polyadenylation signal
   3531..3614    -  CDS            large T antigen (fragment): large T antigen from SV40 (simian virus 40)
   4180..4220    -  misc_feature   MCS (fragment): pBluescript multiple cloning site
   4233..4251    -  promoter       T3 promoter: promoter for bacteriophage T3 RNA polymerase
   4294..4316    -  protein_bind   lac operator (fragment): The lac repressor binds to the lac operator to inhibit transcription in E. coli. This inhibition can be relieved by adding lactose or isopropyl-β-D-thiogalactopyranoside (IPTG). lac repressor encoded by lacI
   4320..4350    -  promoter       lac promoter: promoter for the E. coli lac operon
   4365..4386    -  protein_bind   CAP binding site: CAP binding activates transcription in the presence of cAMP. E. coli catabolite activator protein
   4399..4491    -  CDS            lacI (fragment): lac repressor; lacI; The lac repressor binds to the lac operator to inhibit transcription in E. coli. This inhibition can be relieved by adding lactose or isopropyl-β-D-thiogalactopyranoside (IPTG).
   4674..5262    -  rep_origin     ori: high-copy-number ColE1/pMB1/pBR322/pUC origin of replication
   5433..6293    -  CDS            AmpR: β-lactamase; bla; confers resistance to ampicillin, carbenicillin, and related antibiotics
   6294..6398    -  promoter       AmpR promoter: bla
   6424..6645    -  rep_origin     M13 ori (fragment) (sequence partly withheld): M13 bacteriophage origin of replication; arrow indicates direction of (+) strand synthesis
   6645..6932    +  CDS            tyr (fragment) (sequence partly withheld): TYRO_ORYLA - Also known as tyro. Experimental evidence at transcript level: Swiss-Prot protein existence level 2. This is a copper-containing oxidase that functions in the formation of pigments such as melanins and other polyphenolic compounds. From Oryzias latipes (Japanese rice fish) (Japanese killifish).
   7514..7534    +  protein_bind   attB4: mutant version of attB; core recombination site for the Gateway® BP reaction BP Clonase™
