[The description below was written by a language model from this plasmid's Addgene catalogue record and pLannotate feature annotations shown in this document.]
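Description:
actc1b-mKate2-Dnm2b is a zebrafish expression plasmid that produces the red fluorescent protein mKate2 fused to the N terminus of zebrafish Dynamin2b (dnm2b) specifically in muscle. It was made by Gateway recombination into the destination vector pDEST-actc1b-mKate2-ccdb, with the Dnm2b coding sequence replacing the ccdB counter-selection cassette. In bacteria it is maintained at high copy through a ColE1/pUC-type origin and selected with ampicillin via the β-lactamase gene. Remnants of a pBluescript-style backbone (lac promoter/operator, T3 promoter, a partial M13 origin) are also annotated.

The two sequence records, the depositor's and the repository's sequencing result, differ by a few nucleotides in length and in their start point, but they carry the same features in the same order. An attB4 site is followed by roughly 4 kb of unannotated sequence leading up to attB1. This position is consistent with the actc1b (cardiac/skeletal alpha-actin) promoter named in the backbone, although the annotation tool did not label it. Downstream of attB1 lies the mKate2 open reading frame, then an attB2 site that acts as the linker, then a coding region of about 2.6 kb. That region is annotated by homology to human DNM2 and corresponds to the zebrafish dnm2b insert. An SV40 polyadenylation signal lies after the fusion. A short fragment matching medaka tyrosinase sits upstream of attB4; such a match is typical of Tol2 transposon arm sequence, but the record does not state that Tol2 elements are present.

The construct is intended for visualising dynamin 2b localisation in living zebrafish muscle fibres. It comes from a study that screened endocytic and membrane-trafficking proteins in vivo for roles in T-tubule formation.
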