Addgene plasmid #109521: actc1b-mKate2-Dnm2b
Purpose: Muscle specific zebrafish expression of mKate2 fused to Dynamin2b
Depositing lab: Rob Parton. Depositing organization: University of Queensland, Institute for Molecular Bioscience. Publication: In vivo cell biological screening identifies an endocytic capture mechanism for T-tubule formation. Hall TE, Martel N, Ariotti N, Xiong Z, Lo HP, Ferguson C, Rae J, Lim YW, Parton RG. Nat Commun. 2020 Jul 24;11(1):3711. doi: 10.1038/s41467-020-17486-w. PubMed 32709891.
Backbone
  Vector backbone: pDEST-actc1b-mKate2-ccdb
  Vector type: Zebrafish plasmids
Growth in bacteria
  Bacterial resistance: Ampicillin, 100 μg/mL
  Growth temperature: 37°C
  Growth strain: DH5alpha
  Copy number: High Copy
Gene/Insert
  Gene/Insert name: Dnm2b
  Species: D. rerio (zebrafish)
  Entrez Gene: dnm2b (a.k.a. dnm2, dnm2l, zgc:77233)
  Tag / fusion protein: mKate2 (N terminal on insert)
  Cloning method: Gateway Cloning
Terms and licenses: Academic/Nonprofit Terms; Industry Terms: Not Available to Industry
How to cite: actc1b-mKate2-Dnm2b was a gift from Rob Parton (Addgene plasmid # 109521 ; http://n2t.net/addgene:109521 ; RRID:Addgene_109521)
